Addgene plasmid #54585: mTagRFPet-C1
Purpose: (Empty Backbone) Localization: C1 Cloning Vector, Excitation: 555, Emission: 584
Depositing lab: Michael Davidson.
Backbone
  Vector backbone: mTagRFPet-C1
  Backbone size (bp): 4750
  Vector type: Mammalian Expression
  Selectable markers: Neomycin (select with G418)
  Tag / fusion protein: mTagRFPet (N terminal on backbone)
Growth in bacteria
  Bacterial resistance: Kanamycin, 50 μg/mL
  Growth temperature: 37°C
  Growth strain: DH5alpha
  Copy number: High Copy
Gene/Insert
  Gene/Insert name: None
  Tag / fusion protein: mTagRFPet (N terminal on backbone)
Terms and licenses: Academic/Nonprofit Terms; Industry Terms
Depositor comments: mTagRFP with C-terminal 7 amino acids from EGFP . Excitation = 555; Emission = 584
How to cite: mTagRFPet-C1 was a gift from Michael Davidson (Addgene plasmid # 54585)
