[The description below was written by a language model from this plasmid's Addgene catalogue record.]
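Description:
mTagRFPet-C1 is an empty mammalian expression backbone of about 4.75 kb, designed for building fusions to a red fluorescent protein. It is maintained in E. coli as a high-copy plasmid under kanamycin selection, and it carries a neomycin resistance marker so that transfected mammalian cells can be selected with G418. The record does not include a feature table. The promoter driving the fluorescent protein, the origin of replication, the polyadenylation signal and the composition of the cloning site are therefore not stated, although the "C1" designation indicates a cloning-vector layout in which the gene of interest is placed downstream of the fluorescent protein coding sequence.

No insert is present. The only payload is mTagRFPet itself, which the depositor describes as mTagRFP carrying the C-terminal seven amino acids of EGFP. Because the tag sits on the backbone in the N-terminal position, a protein cloned in frame after it is expressed with mTagRFPet at its amino terminus. The reported spectral properties are an excitation maximum at 555 nm and an emission maximum at 584 nm, placing it in the orange-red range.

The typical use supported by the record is generating N-terminally tagged fusion proteins to follow localization in mammalian cells by fluorescence imaging. The unmodified vector can plausibly serve as a control expressing the fluorescent protein alone. G418 selection also allows stable cell populations to be established.
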