>Addgene plasmid #54585 | mTagRFPet-C1 | depositor partial sequence | sequence record 84982 | insert sequence
CCATTGACGCAAATGGGCGGTAGGCGTGTACGGTGGGAGGTCTATATAAGCAGAGCTGGTTTAGTGAACC
GTCAGATCCGCTAGCGCTACCGGTCGCCACCATGGTGTCTAAGGGCGAAGAGCTGATTAAGGAGAACATG
CACATGAAGCTGTACATGGAGGGCACCGTGAACAACCACCACTTCAAGTGCACATCCGAGGGCGAAGGCA
AGCCCTACGAGGGCACCCAGACCATGAGAATCAAGGTGGTCGAGGGCGGCCCTCTCCCCTTCGCCTTCGA
CATCCTGGCTACCAGCTTCATGTACGGCAGCAGAACCTTCATCAACCACACCCAGGGCATCCCCGATTTC
TTTAAGCAGTCCTTCCCTGAGGGCTTCACATGGGAGAGAGTCACCACATACGAAGACGGGGGCGTGCTGA
CCGCTACCCAGGACACCAGCCTCCAGGACGGCTGCCTCATCTACAACGTCAAGATCAGAGGGGTGAACTT
CCCATCCAACGGCCCTGTGATGCAGAAGAAAACACTCGGCTGGGAGGCCAACACCGAGATGCTGTACCCC
GCTGACGGCGGCCTGGAAGGCAGAAGCGACATGGCCCTGAAGCTCGTGGGCGGGGGCCACCTGATCTGCA
ACTTCAAGACCACATACAGATCCAAGAAACCCGCTAAGAACCTCAAGATGCCCGGCGTCTACTATGTGGA
CCACAGACTGGAAAGAATCAAGGAGGCCGACAAAGAGACCTACGTCGAGCAGCACGAGGTGGCTGTGGCC
AGATACTGCGACCTCCCTAGCAAACTGGGGCACAAACTTAATGGCATGGACGAGCTGTACAAGTCCGGAC
TCAGATCTCGAGCTCAAGCTTCGAATTCTGCAGTCGACGGTACCGCGGGCCCGGGATCCACCGGATCTAG
ATAACTGATCATAATCAGCCATACCACATTTGTAGAGGTTTTACTTGCTTTAAAAAACCTCCCACACCTC
CCCCTGAACCTGAA
