>Addgene plasmid #54585 | mTagRFPet-C1 | addgene partial sequence | sequence record 89843 | CMV-F 5'-CGCAAATGGGCGGTAGGCGTG-3'
AGCAGAGCTGGTTTAGTGAACCGTCAGATCCGCTAGCGCTACCGGTCGCCACCATGGTGTCTAAGGGCGA
AGAGCTGATTAAGGAGAACATGCACATGAAGCTGTACATGGAGGGCACCGTGAACAACCACCACTTCAAG
TGCACATCCGAGGGCGAAGGCAAGCCCTACGAGGGCACCCAGACCATGAGAATCAAGGTGGTCGAGGGCG
GCCCTCTCCCCTTCGCCTTCGACATCCTGGCTACCAGCTTCATGTACGGCAGCAGAACCTTCATCAACCA
CACCCAGGGCATCCCCGATTTCTTTAAGCAGTCCTTCCCTGAGGGCTTCACATGGGAGAGAGTCACCACA
TACGAAGACGGGGGCGTGCTGACCGCTACCCAGGACACCAGCCTCCAGGACGGCTGCCTCATCTACAACG
TCAAGATCAGAGGGGTGAACTTCCCATCCAACGGCCCTGTGATGCAGAAGAAAACACTCGGCTGGGAGGC
CAACACCGAGATGCTGTACCCCGCTGACGGCGGCCTGGAAGGCAGAAGCGACATGGCCCTGAAGCTCGTG
GGCGGGGGCCACCTGATCTGCAACTTCAAGACCACATACAGATCCAAGAAACCCGCTAAGAACCTCAAGA
TGCCCGGCGTCTACTATGTGGACCACAGACTGGAAAGAATCAAGGAGGCCGACAAAGAGACCTACGTCGA
GCAGCACGAGGTGGCTGTGGCCAGATACTGCGACCTCCCTAGCAAACTGGGGCACAAACTTAATGGCATG
GACGAGCTGTACAAGTCCGGACTCAGATCTCGAGCTCAAGCTTCGAATTCTGCAGTCGACGGTACCGCGG
GCCCGGGATCCACCGGATCTAGATAACTGATCATAATCAGCCATACCACATTTGTAGAGGTTTTACTTGC
TTTAAAAAACCTCCCACACCTCCCCCTGAACCTGAAACATAAAATGAATGCAATTGTTGTTGTTAACTTG
TTTATTGCAGCTTAT
